Addgene plasmid #247407: cwby0057
Purpose: GGA cloning AGGA-HALC3_109-GS-promoter-ccdb-TTCC-SNAC-6xhis
Depositing lab: David Baker. Publication: Accelerating protein design by scaling experimental characterization. Qian J, Milles LF, Wicky BIM, Ragotte RJ, Motmaen A, Borst AJ, Skotheim R, Ols S, Coventry B, Li X, Kibler RD, Goreshnik I, Exposit M, Lore K, Stewart L, Baker D. Nat Commun. 2026 Aug 20;17(1):9945. doi: 10.1038/s41467-026-76740-9. PubMed 42754580.
Backbone
  Vector backbone: pET29
  Vector type: Bacterial Expression
Growth in bacteria
  Bacterial resistance: Kanamycin, 50 μg/mL
  Growth temperature: 37°C
  Growth strain: NEB Stable
  Copy number: Unknown
Gene/Insert
  Gene/Insert name: ccdb
  Species: Synthetic
  Promoter: T7
  Cloning method: Golden Gate
Terms and licenses: Academic/Nonprofit Terms; Industry Terms: Not Available to Industry
Depositor comments: Please visit https://doi.org/10.1101/2025.08.05.668824 for bioRxiv preprint.
How to cite: cwby0057 was a gift from David Baker (Addgene plasmid # 247407 ; http://n2t.net/addgene:247407 ; RRID:Addgene_247407)
