[The description below was written by a language model from this plasmid's Addgene catalogue record and pLannotate feature annotations shown in this document.]
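Description:
cwby0057 is a 5.9 kb bacterial expression and cloning vector built on the pET29 backbone, designed as a Golden Gate assembly (GGA) destination plasmid for high-throughput testing of designed proteins. It is maintained in E. coli through a ColE1/pBR322-type origin accompanied by the bom region and the rop gene, which moderates copy number, and it is selected with kanamycin via an aph(3')-Ia KanR gene. An f1 origin is also present, along with short remnants of the tetracycline resistance gene that are backbone leftovers rather than functional markers.

The expression unit follows the standard pET layout: a T7 promoter with an adjacent lac operator, the T7 gene 10 ribosome binding site, and a T7 terminator, with a plasmid-borne lacI gene supplying repressor so that expression is IPTG-inducible in hosts providing T7 RNA polymerase. According to the stated purpose, the coding region begins with an N-terminal fusion partner named HALC3_109 joined to a GS linker; this part is not annotated in the feature table and the record does not explain its function. Downstream lies a dropout cassette carrying its own promoter and the ccdB gyrase toxin gene (with a short ccdA fragment upstream), bounded by the AGGA and TTCC Golden Gate overhangs. After the cassette come a SNAC tag, normally used for chemical cleavage, and a 6xHis affinity tag, which the annotation detects as a partial His tag.

When an insert with matching overhangs replaces the ccdB cassette, it becomes fused in frame between the N-terminal partner and the C-terminal SNAC-His tag. Uncut parental plasmid kills standard ccdB-sensitive strains, giving negative selection against clones lacking an insert.
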