Features (pLannotate 1.2.2; 20 found; start..end, strand, type, name):
    286..304     +  promoter       T7 promoter: promoter for bacteriophage T7 RNA polymerase
    305..329     +  protein_bind   lac operator: The lac repressor binds to the lac operator to inhibit transcription in E. coli. This inhibition can be relieved by adding lactose or isopropyl-β-D-thiogalactopyranoside (IPTG). lac repressor encoded by lacI
    344..366     +  RBS            RBS: efficient ribosome binding site from bacteriophage T7 gene 10 (Olins and Rangwala, 1989)
    594..665     +  CDS            ccdA (fragment): CCDA_ECO57 - Also known as H, letA. Experimental evidence at protein level: Swiss-Prot protein existence level 1. Antitoxin component of a type II toxin-antitoxin (TA) system which inhibits the post-segregational killing (PSK) of plasmid-free cells, also referred to as a plasmid addiction system. Binds to and blocks the activity of CcdB; will also remove bound CcdB protein from the CcdB-GyrA complex by forming a CcdA-CcdB complex, a process termed rejuvenation. Functions as a transcriptional corepressor for the ccdAB operon, repression also requires CcdB (By similarity). From Escherichia coli
    699..1001    +  CDS            ccdB: CCDB_ECOLI - Also known as G, letB, letD. Experimental evidence at protein level: Swiss-Prot protein existence level 1. Toxic component of a type II toxin-antitoxin (TA) system, functioning in plasmid maintainence. Responsible for the post- segregational killing (PSK) of plasmid-free cells, also referred to as a plasmid addiction system. Half-life of over 2 hours. Cell killing by CcdB is accompanied by filamentation, defects in chromosome and plasmid segregation, defects in cell division, formation of anucleate cells, decreased DNA synthesis and plasmid loss. Interferes with the activity of DN
   1035..1053    +  CDS            9xHis (fragment): 9xHis affinity tag
   1072..1121    +  CDS            SET1 (fragment): solubility-enhancement tag derived from T7 phage gene 10B
   1129..1176    +  terminator     T7 terminator: transcription terminator for bacteriophage T7 RNA polymerase
   1213..1641    +  rep_origin     f1 ori (sequence partly withheld): f1 bacteriophage origin of replication; arrow indicates direction of (+) strand synthesis
   1694..1751    +  promoter       AmpR promoter (fragment): bla
   1760..2575    -  CDS            KanR: aminoglycoside phosphotransferase; aph(3')-Ia; confers resistance to kanamycin in bacteria or G418 (Geneticin®) in eukaryotes
   2697..3285    +  rep_origin     ori: high-copy-number ColE1/pMB1/pBR322/pUC origin of replication
   3471..3610    -  misc_feature   bom: basis of mobility region from pBR322
   3712..3903    -  CDS            rop: Rop protein, which maintains plasmids at low copy number; rop
   3920..4300    +  CDS            YPB1_ECOLX: Protein predicted: Swiss-Prot protein existence level 4. From Escherichia coli.
   4372..4663    -  CDS            TcR (fragment): tetracycline efflux protein; tet; confers resistance to tetracycline
   4678..4699    -  protein_bind   CAP binding site: CAP binding activates transcription in the presence of cAMP. E. coli catabolite activator protein
   4712..5794    -  CDS            lacI: lac repressor; lacI; The lac repressor binds to the lac operator to inhibit transcription in E. coli. This inhibition can be relieved by adding lactose or isopropyl-β-D-thiogalactopyranoside (IPTG).
   5795..5872    -  promoter       lacI promoter: lacI
   5880..260     -  CDS            TcR (fragment) (across the origin): tetracycline efflux protein; tet; confers resistance to tetracycline
>Addgene plasmid #247407 | cwby0057 | addgene full sequence | sequence record 493158 | Addgene NGS Result
ACTCCTGCATTAGGAAGCAGCCCAGTAGTAGGTTGAGGCCGTTGAGCACCGCCGCCGCAAGGAATGGTGC
ATGCAAGGAGATGGCGCCCAACAGTCCCCCGGCCACGGGGCCTGCCACCATACCCACGCCGAAACAAGCG
CTCATGAGCCCGAAGTGGCGAGCCCGATCTTCCCCATCGGTGATGTCGGCGATATAGGCGCCAGCAACCG
CACCTGTGGCGCCGGTGATGCCGGCCACGATGCGTCCGGCGTAGAGGATCGAGATCGATCTCGATCCCGC
GAAATTAATACGACTCACTATAGGGGAATTGTGAGCGGATAACAATTCCCCTCTAGAAATAATTTTGTTT
AACTTTAAGAAGGAGATATACATATGCGCGAAGAAATTGAAGAAGCGGTGAAAGAAGCCGAACTGAAAGT
GCTGGCGATTGTTCTGGTGGCGCTGCGCAGCGTGAGCCATTATGAACCGCTGAGCCGCCTGTATGAAAGC
TTTCTGGATGCGCTGAAGAAAGCGCTGAGCGAAGAAGAACTGAAAGAAGTGGAGAAAGAAGCGGAACGCA
TTGAAAAGAAAGGATCAGGAGGAGACCGGTAATAAAAAGCGTATTACAGTGACAGTTGACAGCGACAGCT
ATCAGTTGCTCAAGGCATATATGATGTCAATATCTCCGGTCTGGTATGCACAACCAAGAATGAAGCCCAT
GCAGTTTAAGGTTTACACCTATAAAAGAGAGAGCCGTTATCGTCTGTTTGTGGATGTACAGAGTGATATT
ATTGACACGCCCGGGCGACGGATGGTGATCCCCCTGGCCAGTGCACGTCTGCTGTCAGATAAAGTCTCCC
GTGAACTTTACCCGGTGGTGCATATCGGGGATGAAAGCTGGCGCATGATGACCACCGATATGGCCAGTGT
GCCGGTTTCCGTTATCGGGGAAGAAGTGGCTGATCTCAGCCACCGCGAAAATGACATCAAAAACGCCATT
AACCTGATGTTCTGGGGAATATGAACGGTCTCGTTCCCATCATTGGGGCAGCACCCACCACCACCACCAC
CACTAATGATAATGAGATCCGGCTGCTAACAAAGCCCGAAAGGAAGCTGAGTTGGCTGCTGCCACCGCTG
AGCAATAACTAGCATAACCCCTTGGGGCCTCTAAACGGGTCTTGAGGGGTTTTTTGCTGAAAGGAGGAAC
TATATCCGGATTGGCGAATGGG
[124 nt withheld, positions 1213-1336]
C
[91 nt withheld, positions 1338-1428]
A
[49 nt withheld, positions 1430-1478]
CCTTTGACGTTGGAGTCCACGTTCTTT
[37 nt withheld, positions 1506-1542]
ACCCTATCTCGGTCTATTCTTTTGATTTATAAGGGATTTTGCCGATTTCGGCCTATTGGTTAAAAAATGA
GCTGATTTAACAAAAATTTAACGCGAATTTTAACAAAATATTAACGCTTACAATTTAGGTGGCACTTTTC
GGGGAAATGTGCGCGGAACCCCTATTTGTTTATTTTTCTAAATACATTCAAATATGTATCCGCTCATGAA
TTAATTCTTAGAAAAACTCATCGAGCATCAAATGAAACTGCAATTTATTCATATCAGGATTATCAATACC
ATATTTTTGAAAAAGCCGTTTCTGTAATGAAGGAGAAAACTCACCGAGGCAGTTCCATAGGATGGCAAGA
TCCTGGTATCGGTCTGCGATTCCGACTCGTCCAACATCAATACAACCTATTAATTTCCCCTCGTCAAAAA
TAAGGTTATCAAGTGAGAAATCACCATGAGTGACGACTGAATCCGGTGAGAATGGCAAAAGTTTATGCAT
TTCTTTCCAGACTTGTTCAACAGGCCAGCCATTACGCTCGTCATCAAAATCACTCGCATCAACCAAACCG
TTATTCATTCGTGATTGCGCCTGAGCGAGACGAAATACGCGATCGCTGTTAAAAGGACAATTACAAACAG
GAATCGAATGCAACCGGCGCAGGAACACTGCCAGCGCATCAACAATATTTTCACCTGAATCAGGATATTC
TTCTAATACCTGGAATGCTGTTTTCCCGGGGATCGCAGTGGTGAGTAACCATGCATCATCAGGAGTACGG
ATAAAATGCTTGATGGTCGGAAGAGGCATAAATTCCGTCAGCCAGTTTAGTCTGACCATCTCATCTGTAA
CATCATTGGCAACGCTACCTTTGCCATGTTTCAGAAACAACTCTGGCGCATCGGGCTTCCCATACAATCG
ATAGATTGTCGCACCTGATTGCCCGACATTATCGCGAGCCCATTTATACCCATATAAATCAGCATCCATG
TTGGAATTTAATCGCGGCCTAGAGCAAGACGTTTCCCGTTGAATATGGCTCATAACACCCCTTGTATTAC
TGTTTATGTAAGCAGACAGTTTTATTGTTCATGACCAAAATCCCTTAACGTGAGTTTTCGTTCCACTGAG
CGTCAGACCCCGTAGAAAAGATCAAAGGATCTTCTTGAGATCCTTTTTTTCTGCGCGTAATCTGCTGCTT
GCAAACAAAAAAACCACCGCTACCAGCGGTGGTTTGTTTGCCGGATCAAGAGCTACCAACTCTTTTTCCG
AAGGTAACTGGCTTCAGCAGAGCGCAGATACCAAATACTGTCCTTCTAGTGTAGCCGTAGTTAGGCCACC
ACTTCAAGAACTCTGTAGCACCGCCTACATACCTCGCTCTGCTAATCCTGTTACCAGTGGCTGCTGCCAG
TGGCGATAAGTCGTGTCTTACCGGGTTGGACTCAAGACGATAGTTACCGGATAAGGCGCAGCGGTCGGGC
TGAACGGGGGGTTCGTGCACACAGCCCAGCTTGGAGCGAACGACCTACACCGAACTGAGATACCTACAGC
GTGAGCTATGAGAAAGCGCCACGCTTCCCGAAGGGAGAAAGGCGGACAGGTATCCGGTAAGCGGCAGGGT
CGGAACAGGAGAGCGCACGAGGGAGCTTCCAGGGGGAAACGCCTGGTATCTTTATAGTCCTGTCGGGTTT
CGCCACCTCTGACTTGAGCGTCGATTTTTGTGATGCTCGTCAGGGGGGCGGAGCCTATGGAAAAACGCCA
GCAACGCGGCCTTTTTACGGTTCCTGGCCTTTTGCTGGCCTTTTGCTCACATGTTCTTTCCTGCGTTATC
CCCTGATTCTGTGGATAACCGTATTACCGCCTTTGAGTGAGCTGATACCGCTCGCCGCAGCCGAACGACC
GAGCGCAGCGAGTCAGTGAGCGAGGAAGCGGAAGAGCGCCTGATGCGGTATTTTCTCCTTACGCATCTGT
GCGGTATTTCACACCGCAATGGTGCACTCTCAGTACAATCTGCTCTGATGCCGCATAGTTAAGCCAGTAT
ACACTCCGCTATCGCTACGTGACTGGGTCATGGCTGCGCCCCGACACCCGCCAACACCCGCTGACGCGCC
CTGACGGGCTTGTCTGCTCCCGGCATCCGCTTACAGACAAGCTGTGACCGTCTCCGGGAGCTGCATGTGT
CAGAGGTTTTCACCGTCATCACCGAAACGCGCGAGGCAGCTGCGGTAAAGCTCATCAGCGTGGTCGTGAA
GCGATTCACAGATGTCTGCCTGTTCATCCGCGTCCAGCTCGTTGAGTTTCTCCAGAAGCGTTAATGTCTG
GCTTCTGATAAAGCGGGCCATGTTAAGGGCGGTTTTTTCCTGTTTGGTCACTGATGCCTCCGTGTAAGGG
GGATTTCTGTTCATGGGGGTAATGATACCGATGAAACGAGAGAGGATGCTCACGATACGGGTTACTGATG
ATGAACATGCCCGGTTACTGGAACGTTGTGAGGGTAAACAACTGGCGGTATGGATGCGGCGGGACCAGAG
AAAAATCACTCAGGGTCAATGCCAGCGCTTCGTTAATACAGATGTAGGTGTTCCACAGGGTAGCCAGCAG
CATCCTGCGATGCAGATCCGGAACATAATGGTGCAGGGCGCTGACTTCCGCGTTTCCAGACTTTACGAAA
CACGGAAACCGAAGACCATTCATGTTGTTGCTCAGGTCGCAGACGTTTTGCAGCAGCAGTCGCTTCACGT
TCGCTCGCGTATCGGTGATTCATTCTGCTAACCAGTAAGGCAACCCCGCCAGCCTAGCCGGGTCCTCAAC
GACAGGAGCACGATCATGCGCACCCGTGGGGCCGCCATGCCGGCGATAATGGCCTGCTTCTCGCCGAAAC
GTTTGGTGGCGGGACCAGTGACGAAGGCTTGAGCGAGGGCGTGCAAGATTCCGAATACCGCAAGCGACAG
GCCGATCATCGTCGCGCTCCAGCGAAAGCGGTCCTCGCCGAAAATGACCCAGAGCGCTGCCGGCACCTGT
CCTACGAGTTGCATGATAAAGAAGACAGTCATAAGTGCGGCGACGATAGTCATGCCCCGCGCCCACCGGA
AGGAGCTGACTGGGTTGAAGGCTCTCAAGGGCATCGGTCGAGATCCCGGTGCCTAATGAGTGAGCTAACT
TACATTAATTGCGTTGCGCTCACTGCCCGCTTTCCAGTCGGGAAACCTGTCGTGCCAGCTGCATTAATGA
ATCGGCCAACGCGCGGGGAGAGGCGGTTTGCGTATTGGGCGCCAGGGTGGTTTTTCTTTTCACCAGTGAG
ACGGGCAACAGCTGATTGCCCTTCACCGCCTGGCCCTGAGAGAGTTGCAGCAAGCGGTCCACGCTGGTTT
GCCCCAGCAGGCGAAAATCCTGTTTGATGGTGGTTAACGGCGGGATATAACATGAGCTGTCTTCGGTATC
GTCGTATCCCACTACCGAGATGTCCGCACCAACGCGCAGCCCGGACTCGGTAATGGCGCGCATTGCGCCC
AGCGCCATCTGATCGTTGGCAACCAGCATCGCAGTGGGAACGATGCCCTCATTCAGCATTTGCATGGTTT
GTTGAAAACCGGACATGGCACTCCAGTCGCCTTCCCGTTCCGCTATCGGCTGAATTTGATTGCGAGTGAG
ATATTTATGCCAGCCAGCCAGACGCAGACGCGCCGAGACAGAACTTAATGGGCCCGCTAACAGCGCGATT
TGCTGGTGACCCAATGCGACCAGATGCTCCACGCCCAGTCGCGTACCGTCTTCATGGGAGAAAATAATAC
TGTTGATGGGTGTCTGGTCAGAGACATCAAGAAATAACGCCGGAACATTAGTGCAGGCAGCTTCCACAGC
AATGGCATCCTGGTCATCCAGCGGATAGTTAATGATCAGCCCACTGACGCGTTGCGCGAGAAGATTGTGC
ACCGCCGCTTTACAGGCTTCGACGCCGCTTCGTTCTACCATCGACACCACCACGCTGGCACCCAGTTGAT
CGGCGCGAGATTTAATCGCCGCGACAATTTGCGACGGCGCGTGCAGGGCCAGACTGGAGGTGGCAACGCC
AATCAGCAACGACTGTTTGCCCGCCAGTTGTTGTGCCACGCGGTTGGGAATGTAATTCAGCTCCGCCATC
GCCGCTTCCACTTTTTCCCGCGTTTTCGCAGAAACGTGGCTGGCCTGGTTCACCACGCGGGAAACGGTCT
GATAAGAGACACCGGCATACTCTGCGACATCGTATAACGTTACTGGTTTCACATTCACCACCCTGAATTG
ACTCTCTTCCGGGCGCTATCATGCCATACCGCGAAAGGTTTTGCGCCATTCGATGGTGTCCGGGATCTCG
ACGCTCTCCCTTATGCG
